>Addgene plasmid #216496 | pcDNA3 Ras-LOCKR-S | depositor full sequence | sequence record 422210 | pcDNA3 Ras-LOCKR-S sequence 8624 bps
GACGGATCGGGAGATCTCCCGATCCCCTATGGTCGACTCTCAGTACAATCTGCTCTGATGCCGCATAGTT
AAGCCAGTATCTGCTCCCTGCTTGTGTGTTGGAGGTCGCTGAGTAGTGCGCGAGCAAAATTTAAGCTACA
ACAAGGCAAGGCTTGACCGACAATTGCATGAAGAATCTGCTTAGGGTTAGGCGTTTTGCGCTGCTTCGCG
ATGTACGGGCCAGATATACGCGTTGACATTGATTATTGACTAGTTATTAATAGTAATCAATTACGGGGTC
ATTAGTTCATAGCCCATATATGGAGTTCCGCGTTACATAACTTACGGTAAATGGCCCGCCTGGCTGACCG
CCCAACGACCCCCGCCCATTGACGTCAATAATGACGTATGTTCCCATAGTAACGCCAATAGGGACTTTCC
ATTGACGTCAATGGGTGGACTATTTACGGTAAACTGCCCACTTGGCAGTACATCAAGTGTATCATATGCC
AAGTACGCCCCCTATTGACGTCAATGACGGTAAATGGCCCGCCTGGCATTATGCCCAGTACATGACCTTA
TGGGACTTTCCTACTTGGCAGTACATCTACGTATTAGTCATCGCTATTACCATGGTGATGCGGTTTTGGC
AGTACATCAATGGGCGTGGATAGCGGTTTGACTCACGGGGATTTCCAAGTCTCCACCCCATTGACGTCAA
TGGGAGTTTGTTTTGGCACCAAAATCAACGGGACTTTCCAAAATGTCGTAACAACTCCGCCCCATTGACG
CAAATGGGCGGTAGGCGTGTACGGTGGGAGGTCTATATAAGCAGAGCTCTCTGGCTAACTAGAGAACCCA
CTGCTTACTGGCTTATCGAAATTAATACGACTCACTATAGGGAGACCCAAGCTTGCGCCACCATGGGGTC
TAGCCATCACCATCATCACCATTCTAGCGAGCAGAAACTCATCTCTGAAGAGGATCTCGGTGGTAGTGAA
CAAAAGTTGATATCCGAGGAGGATTTGGGTGGGAGCGAGCAGAAACTTATCAGTGAAGAAGATTTGGGGG
GCTCCATGGATCCTGACGAGGCAAGGAAAGCCATAGCGAGGGTTAAAAGGGAAAGCAAACGAATAGTAGA
AGACGCGGAAAGGCTTAGTCGAGAAGCAGCGGCGGCAAGTGAGAAATCCTCCCGAGAGGCGGAGAGGCTC
TCCCGGGAGGCCGCTGCTGCGTCCGAGAAAATTTCCCGGGAGGGAGGAACAGGGGGGTCAGGAGGGACTG
GAGGCTCAATGGTATCTAAAGGAGAAGAGCTGTTTACTGGGGTCGTGCCTATCCTGGTAGAGCTGGACGG
TGACGTTAATGGACATAAGTTTAGCGTAAGTGGGGAAGGCGAAGGCGATGCTACTTACGGGAAGTTGACT
TTGAAATTTATCTGTACCACTGGAAAGCTGCCGGTACCCTGGCCTACGTTGGTTACCACGTTGACCTGGG
GTGTCCAATGCTTCTCAAGATACCCAGATCACATGAAGCAACACGACTTTTTCAAATCTGCGATGCCCGA
AGGATATGTTCAAGAGAGAACGATATTTTTTAAAGATGATGGTAACTATAAAACTAGAGCCGAGGTCAAG
TTCGAGGGGGACACTCTGGTTAACCGGATCGAACTTAAAGGCATTGACTTTAAGGAGGATGGGAACATCC
TGGGCCATAAATTGGAGTACAACTATATATCACATAACGTCTATATCACGGCGGACAAGCAAAAGAATGG
GATAAAGGCTAACTTTAAAATACGGCATAACATTGAGGATGGAAGCGTGCAGCTTGCGGACCATTATCAA
CAAAATACGCCTATAGGAGACGGACCCGTGCTGCTGCCTGATAATCACTATCTTTCCACTCAAAGTGCGC
TCTCTAAAGACCCGAATGAGAAACGAGACCATATGGTTCTGTTGGAGTTCGTAACGGCAGCGGCAACCAA
TTTCAGTCTCCTGAAGCAGGCAGGTGATGTAGAAGAGAATCCCGGACCGGATTATAAAGACGATGATGAC
AAGGGAGGTAGTGATTACAAGGATGATGACGATAAAGGAGGTTCCGATTACAAAGATGATGACGACAAGG
GCGGGTCTATGAAGGGCGAAGAACTTTTCACAGGCGTGGTGCCGATATTGGTGGAACTCGATGGAGACGT
AAATGGGCATAAATTCTCAGTTTCCGGGGAAGGGGAAGGTGACGCCACTTATGGGAAGCTTACTCTCAAA
TTGCTGTGCACTACGGGGAAGCTTCCAGTGCCTTGGCCTACACTTGTTACCACACTGGGGTACGGAGTGC
AGTGTTTCGCCCGCTACCCCGACCACATGAAACAGCATGATTTCTTTAAATCTGCGATGCCAGAAGGTTA
TGTGCAAGAGAGAACTATTTTTTTCAAGGATGACGGCAATTACAAAACTAGGGCGGAGGTTAAGTTCGAG
GGTGACACACTCGTGAATAGGATTGAGTTGAAGGGCATAGACTTTAAAGAAGATGGGAATATCTTGGGTC
ACAAGCTTGAGTATAATTATAACTCCCATAATGTCTACATCACAGCAGATAAACAGAAAAATGGAATTAA
AGCAAACTTCAAGATACGACACAACATCGAGGACGGTGGAGTTCAGTTGGCGGACCACTACCAACAAAAT
ACACCTATCGGTGACGGGCCAGTCCTTCTGCCCGACAACCACTACCTCTCCTATCAAAGCGCGCTTTTCA
AGGACCCTAATGAGAAGAGAGACCATATGGTTCTTCTTGAATTTCTGACAGCAGCGGGAGGTACCGGCGG
TTCCGGGGGTACGGGAGGCAGTTCAAAGGAAGCAGCGAAGAAACTCCAGGACCTGAATATAGAGCTTGCG
CGGAAACTCCTCGAAGCGAGCACGAAGCTTCAAAGACTTAACATAAGGCTGGCAGAAGCTCTCTTGGAAG
CCATCGCTAGATTGCAGGAGCTGAATCTGGAGCTCGTATACCTGGCTGTTGAGCTGACAGACCCTAAACG
GATACGGGATGAGATCAAGGAAGTCAAAGATAAGAGCAAGGAAATTATTCGCCGCGCTGAAAAAGAAATA
GATGATGCTGCCAAGGAGTCCAAAAAAATTCTTGAGGAAGCACGAAAAGCTATTCGAGACGCCGCCGAGG
AGAGTAGGAAAATTCTCGAGGAAGGTAGCGGGAGCGGGTCAGATGCCCTGGATGAGTTGCAAAAGTTGAA
TCTTGAACTTGCGAAGCTTCTCCTTAAAGCAATTGCTGAAACTCAAGACTTGAATCTTAGAGCTGCAAAG
GCCTTTCTCGAAGCGGCCGCAAAATTGCAGGAACTTAATATTAGGGCTGTGGAACTTCTCGTAAAGCTCA
CCGACCCGGCAACCATACGCCGGGCTCTGGAGCATGCTAAGAGACGGTCAAAGGAGATAATCGACGAAGC
GGAAAGGGCTATTCGGGCAGCTAAGCGCGAGAGCGAGCGAATTATTGAAGAAGCGCGGCGACTCATAGAG
AAGGCCAAGGAGGAGAGTGAAAGGATAATTCGAGAAGGTTCCGGCAGTGGTGATCCCGATATCAAAAAAT
TGCAGGATCTCAACATTGAACTGGCAAGAGAGCTGCTCCGGGCTCATGCACAGCTTCAGCGACTTAATTT
GGAGTTGCTTCGCGAACTGCTTCGAGCTTTGGCTCAATTGCAAGAGCTTAACCTCGACCTCTTGAGGTTG
GCTTCCGAATTGACTGACCCAGACGAGGCGAGGAAAGCGATCGCCGTTACAGGCTACCGGCTCTTTGAAG
AAATACTGGACAGTGAGCGATTGAGTCGGGAGGCCGCAGCAGCATCTGAAAAGAGCAGCCGGGAGGCTGA
ACGCCTTATACGAGAAGCTGCAGCGGCTTCTAGCAATACTATAAGGGTTTTTCTCCCCAACAAGCAACGC
ACCGTGGTCAACGTGAGGAACGGGATGTCACTGCACGATTGCCTGATGAAGGCGCTGAAGGTTCGAGGTT
TGCAACCCGAGTGTTGCGCGGTGTTCAGGCTTCTTCACGAGCATAAGGGGAAAAAAGCACGATTGGATTG
GAACACTGATGCAGCCAGTCTCATCGGCGAGGAATTGCAGGTGGATTTTTTGTGAGAATTCTGCAGATAT
CCATCACACTGGCGGCCGCTCGAGCATGCATCTAGAGGGCCCTATTCTATAGTGTCACCTAAATGCTAGA
GCTCGCTGATCAGCCTCGACTGTGCCTTCTAGTTGCCAGCCATCTGTTGTTTGCCCCTCCCCCGTGCCTT
CCTTGACCCTGGAAGGTGCCACTCCCACTGTCCTTTCCTAATAAAATGAGGAAATTGCATCGCATTGTCT
GAGTAGGTGTCATTCTATTCTGGGGGGTGGGGTGGGGCAGGACAGCAAGGGGGAGGATTGGGAAGACAAT
AGCAGGCATGCTGGGGATGCGGTGGGCTCTATGGCTTCTGAGGCGGAAAGAACCAGCTGGGGCTCTAGGG
GGTATCCCC
[124 nt withheld, positions 4490-4613]
C
[32 nt withheld, positions 4615-4646]
CA
[57 nt withheld, positions 4649-4705]
A
[49 nt withheld, positions 4707-4755]
CCTTTGACGTTGGAGTCCACGTTCTTT
[37 nt withheld, positions 4783-4819]
ACCCTATCTCGGTCTATTCTTTTGATTTATAAGGGATTTTGGGGATTTCGGCCTATTGGTTAAAAAATGA
GCTGATTTAACAAAAATTTAACGCGAATTAATTCTGTGGAATGTGTGTCAGTTAGGGTGTGGAAAGTCCC
CAGGCTCCCCAGGCAGGCAGAAGTATGCAAAGCATGCATCTCAATTAGTCAGCAACCAGGTGTGGAAAGT
CCCCAGGCTCCCCAGCAGGCAGAAGTATGCAAAGCATGCATCTCAATTAGTCAGCAACCATAGTCCCGCC
CCTAACTCCGCCCATCCCGCCCCTAACTCCGCCCAGTTCCGCCCATTCTCCGCCCCATGGCTGACTAATT
TTTTTTATTTATGCAGAGGCCGAGGCCGCCTCTGCCTCTGAGCTATTCCAGAAGTAGTGAGGAGGCTTTT
TTGGAGGCCTAGGCTTTTGCAAAAAGCTCCCGGGAGCTTGTATATCCATTTTCGGATCTGATCAAGAGAC
AGGATGAGGATCGTTTCGCATGATTGAACAAGATGGATTGCACGCAGGTTCTCCGGCCGCTTGGGTGGAG
AGGCTATTCGGCTATGACTGGGCACAACAGACAATCGGCTGCTCTGATGCCGCCGTGTTCCGGCTGTCAG
CGCAGGGGCGCCCGGTTCTTTTTGTCAAGACCGACCTGTCCGGTGCCCTGAATGAACTGCAGGACGAGGC
AGCGCGGCTATCGTGGCTGGCCACGACGGGCGTTCCTTGCGCAGCTGTGCTCGACGTTGTCACTGAAGCG
GGAAGGGACTGGCTGCTATTGGGCGAAGTGCCGGGGCAGGATCTCCTGTCATCTCACCTTGCTCCTGCCG
AGAAAGTATCCATCATGGCTGATGCAATGCGGCGGCTGCATACGCTTGATCCGGCTACCTGCCCATTCGA
CCACCAAGCGAAACATCGCATCGAGCGAGCACGTACTCGGATGGAAGCCGGTCTTGTCGATCAGGATGAT
CTGGACGAAGAGCATCAGGGGCTCGCGCCAGCCGAACTGTTCGCCAGGCTCAAGGCGCGCATGCCCGACG
GCGAGGATCTCGTCGTGACCCATGGCGATGCCTGCTTGCCGAATATCATGGTGGAAAATGGCCGCTTTTC
TGGATTCATCGACTGTGGCCGGCTGGGTGTGGCGGACCGCTATCAGGACATAGCGTTGGCTACCCGTGAT
ATTGCTGAAGAGCTTGGCGGCGAATGGGCTGACCGCTTCCTCGTGCTTTACGGTATCGCCGCTCCCGATT
CGCAGCGCATCGCCTTCTATCGCCTTCTTGACGAGTTCTTCTGAGCGGGACTCTGGGGTTCGAAATGACC
GACCAAGCGACGCCCAACCTGCCATCACGAGATTTCGATTCCACCGCCGCCTTCTATGAAAGGTTGGGCT
TCGGAATCGTTTTCCGGGACGCCGGCTGGATGATCCTCCAGCGCGGGGATCTCATGCTGGAGTTCTTCGC
CCACCCCAACTTGTTTATTGCAGCTTATAATGGTTACAAATAAAGCAATAGCATCACAAATTTCACAAAT
AAAGCATTTTTTTCACTGCATTCTAGTTGTGGTTTGTCCAAACTCATCAATGTATCTTATCATGTCTGTA
TACCGTCGACCTCTAGCTAGAGCTTGGCGTAATCATGGTCATAGCTGTTTCCTGTGTGAAATTGTTATCC
GCTCACAATTCCACACAACATACGAGCCGGAAGCATAAAGTGTAAAGCCTGGGGTGCCTAATGAGTGAGC
TAACTCACATTAATTGCGTTGCGCTCACTGCCCGCTTTCCAGTCGGGAAACCTGTCGTGCCAGCTGCATT
AATGAATCGGCCAACGCGCGGGGAGAGGCGGTTTGCGTATTGGGCGCTCTTCCGCTTCCTCGCTCACTGA
CTCGCTGCGCTCGGTCGTTCGGCTGCGGCGAGCGGTATCAGCTCACTCAAAGGCGGTAATACGGTTATCC
ACAGAATCAGGGGATAACGCAGGAAAGAACATGTGAGCAAAAGGCCAGCAAAAGGCCAGGAACCGTAAAA
AGGCCGCGTTGCTGGCGTTTTTCCATAGGCTCCGCCCCCCTGACGAGCATCACAAAAATCGACGCTCAAG
TCAGAGGTGGCGAAACCCGACAGGACTATAAAGATACCAGGCGTTTCCCCCTGGAAGCTCCCTCGTGCGC
TCTCCTGTTCCGACCCTGCCGCTTACCGGATACCTGTCCGCCTTTCTCCCTTCGGGAAGCGTGGCGCTTT
CTCAATGCTCACGCTGTAGGTATCTCAGTTCGGTGTAGGTCGTTCGCTCCAAGCTGGGCTGTGTGCACGA
ACCCCCCGTTCAGCCCGACCGCTGCGCCTTATCCGGTAACTATCGTCTTGAGTCCAACCCGGTAAGACAC
GACTTATCGCCACTGGCAGCAGCCACTGGTAACAGGATTAGCAGAGCGAGGTATGTAGGCGGTGCTACAG
AGTTCTTGAAGTGGTGGCCTAACTACGGCTACACTAGAAGGACAGTATTTGGTATCTGCGCTCTGCTGAA
GCCAGTTACCTTCGGAAAAAGAGTTGGTAGCTCTTGATCCGGCAAACAAACCACCGCTGGTAGCGGTGGT
TTTTTTGTTTGCAAGCAGCAGATTACGCGCAGAAAAAAAGGATCTCAAGAAGATCCTTTGATCTTTTCTA
CGGGGTCTGACGCTCAGTGGAACGAAAACTCACGTTAAGGGATTTTGGTCATGAGATTATCAAAAAGGAT
CTTCACCTAGATCCTTTTAAATTAAAAATGAAGTTTTAAATCAATCTAAAGTATATATGAGTAAACTTGG
TCTGACAGTTACCAATGCTTAATCAGTGAGGCACCTATCTCAGCGATCTGTCTATTTCGTTCATCCATAG
TTGCCTGACTCCCCGTCGTGTAGATAACTACGATACGGGAGGGCTTACCATCTGGCCCCAGTGCTGCAAT
GATACCGCGAGACCCACGCTCACCGGCTCCAGATTTATCAGCAATAAACCAGCCAGCCGGAAGGGCCGAG
CGCAGAAGTGGTCCTGCAACTTTATCCGCCTCCATCCAGTCTATTAATTGTTGCCGGGAAGCTAGAGTAA
GTAGTTCGCCAGTTAATAGTTTGCGCAACGTTGTTGCCATTGCTACAGGCATCGTGGTGTCACGCTCGTC
GTTTGGTATGGCTTCATTCAGCTCCGGTTCCCAACGATCAAGGCGAGTTACATGATCCCCCATGTTGTGC
AAAAAAGCGGTTAGCTCCTTCGGTCCTCCGATCGTTGTCAGAAGTAAGTTGGCCGCAGTGTTATCACTCA
TGGTTATGGCAGCACTGCATAATTCTCTTACTGTCATGCCATCCGTAAGATGCTTTTCTGTGACTGGTGA
GTACTCAACCAAGTCATTCTGAGAATAGTGTATGCGGCGACCGAGTTGCTCTTGCCCGGCGTCAATACGG
GATAATACCGCGCCACATAGCAGAACTTTAAAAGTGCTCATCATTGGAAAACGTTCTTCGGGGCGAAAAC
TCTCAAGGATCTTACCGCTGTTGAGATCCAGTTCGATGTAACCCACTCGTGCACCCAACTGATCTTCAGC
ATCTTTTACTTTCACCAGCGTTTCTGGGTGAGCAAAAACAGGAAGGCAAAATGCCGCAAAAAAGGGAATA
AGGGCGACACGGAAATGTTGAATACTCATACTCTTCCTTTTTCAATATTATTGAAGCATTTATCAGGGTT
ATTGTCTCATGAGCGGATACATATTTGAATGTATTTAGAAAAATAAACAAATAGGGGTTCCGCGCACATT
TCCCCGAAAAGTGCCACCTGACGTC
Features (pLannotate 1.2.2; 27 found; start..end, strand, type, name):
     36..80      -  misc_feature   bom (fragment): basis of mobility region from pBR322
    235..614     +  enhancer       CMV enhancer: human cytomegalovirus immediate early enhancer
    615..818     +  promoter       CMV promoter: human cytomegalovirus (CMV) immediate early promoter
    814..847     +  LTR            5' LTR (truncated) (fragment): truncated 5' long terminal repeat (LTR) from HIV-1
    863..881     +  promoter       T7 promoter: promoter for bacteriophage T7 RNA polymerase
    939..967     +  CDS            3xMyc (fragment): 3 tandem Myc epitope tags
   1275..1952    +  CDS            Enhanced Cyan-Emitting GFP: Enhanced Cyan-Emitting GFP is a basic (constitutively fluorescent) cyan fluorescent protein published in 2002, derived from Aequorea victoria.
   2013..2034    +  CDS            3xFLAG (fragment): three tandem FLAG® epitope tags
   2043..2065    +  CDS            2xFLAG (fragment): two tandem FLAG® epitope tags
   2079..2095    +  CDS            3xFLAG (fragment): three tandem FLAG® epitope tags
   2112..2795    +  CDS            YPet: YPet is a basic (constitutively fluorescent) yellow fluorescent protein published in 2005, derived from Aequorea victoria. It has moderate acid sensitivity.
   3882..4112    +  CDS            RAF1 (fragment): RAF1_HUMAN - Also known as RAF. Experimental evidence at protein level: Swiss-Prot protein existence level 1. Serine/threonine-protein kinase that acts as a regulatory link between the membrane-associated Ras GTPases and the MAPK/ERK cascade, and this critical regulatory link functions as a switch determining cell fate decisions including proliferation, differentiation, apoptosis, survival and oncogenic transformation. RAF1 activation initiates a mitogen-activated protein kinase (MAPK) cascade that comprises a sequential phosphorylation of the dual-specific MAPK kinases (MAP2K1/MEK1 and MAP2K2
   4176..4194    -  promoter       SP6 promoter: promoter for bacteriophage SP6 RNA polymerase
   4220..4444    +  polyA_signal   bGH poly(A) signal: bovine growth hormone polyadenylation signal
   4448..4469    +  promoter       SV40 promoter (fragment): SV40 enhancer and early promoter
   4490..4918    +  rep_origin     f1 ori (sequence partly withheld): f1 bacteriophage origin of replication; arrow indicates direction of (+) strand synthesis
   4932..5262    +  promoter       SV40 promoter: SV40 enhancer and early promoter
   5329..6120    +  CDS            neo: KKA2_KLEPN - Also known as kan, nptII. Experimental evidence at protein level: Swiss-Prot protein existence level 1. Resistance to kanamycin, neomycin, paromomycin, ribostamycin, butirosin and gentamicin B. From Klebsiella pneumoniae.
   6144..6302    +  CDS            ble (fragment): BLE_KLEPN - Experimental evidence at protein level: Swiss-Prot protein existence level 1. Binding protein with a strong affinity to the bleomycin family of antibiotics. Binds to CL990; an antimitotic-antibiotic compound. From Klebsiella pneumoniae.
   6297..6418    +  polyA_signal   SV40 poly(A) signal: SV40 polyadenylation signal
   6491..6507    -  protein_bind   lac operator: The lac repressor binds to the lac operator to inhibit transcription in E. coli. This inhibition can be relieved by adding lactose or isopropyl-β-D-thiogalactopyranoside (IPTG). lac repressor encoded by lacI
   6515..6545    -  promoter       lac promoter: promoter for the E. coli lac operon
   6560..6581    -  protein_bind   CAP binding site: CAP binding activates transcription in the presence of cAMP. E. coli catabolite activator protein
   6594..6686    -  CDS            lacI (fragment): lac repressor; lacI; The lac repressor binds to the lac operator to inhibit transcription in E. coli. This inhibition can be relieved by adding lactose or isopropyl-β-D-thiogalactopyranoside (IPTG).
   6869..7457    -  rep_origin     ori: high-copy-number ColE1/pMB1/pBR322/pUC origin of replication
   7628..8488    -  CDS            AmpR: β-lactamase; bla; confers resistance to ampicillin, carbenicillin, and related antibiotics
   8489..8593    -  promoter       AmpR promoter: bla
