>Addgene plasmid #216496 | pcDNA3 Ras-LOCKR-S | addgene full sequence | sequence record 428989 | Addgene NGS Result
GACGGATCGGGAGATCTCCCGATCCCCTATGGTGCACTCTCAGTACAATCTGCTCTGATGCCGCATAGTT
AAGCCAGTATCTGCTCCCTGCTTGTGTGTTGGAGGTCGCTGAGTAGTGCGCGAGCAAAATTTAAGCTACA
ACAAGGCAAGGCTTGACCGACAATTGCATGAAGAATCTGCTTAGGGTTAGGCGTTTTGCGCTGCTTCGCG
ATGTACGGGCCAGATATACGCGTTGACATTGATTATTGACTAGTTATTAATAGTAATCAATTACGGGGTC
ATTAGTTCATAGCCCATATATGGAGTTCCGCGTTACATAACTTACGGTAAATGGCCCGCCTGGCTGACCG
CCCAACGACCCCCGCCCATTGACGTCAATAATGACGTATGTTCCCATAGTAACGCCAATAGGGACTTTCC
ATTGACGTCAATGGGTGGAGTATTTACGGTAAACTGCCCACTTGGCAGTACATCAAGTGTATCATATGCC
AAGTACGCCCCCTATTGACGTCAATGACGGTAAATGGCCCGCCTGGCATTATGCCCAGTACATGACCTTA
TGGGACTTTCCTACTTGGCAGTACATCTACGTATTAGTCATCGCTATTACCATGGTGATGCGGTTTTGGC
AGTACATCAATGGGCGTGGATAGCGGTTTGACTCACGGGGATTTCCAAGTCTCCACCCCATTGACGTCAA
TGGGAGTTTGTTTTGGCACCAAAATCAACGGGACTTTCCAAAATGTCGTAACAACTCCGCCCCATTGACG
CAAATGGGCGGTAGGCGTGTACGGTGGGAGGTCTATATAAGCAGAGCTCTCTGGCTAACTAGAGAACCCA
CTGCTTACTGGCTTATCGAAATTAATACGACTCACTATAGGGAGACCCAAGCTGGCCACCATGGGGTCTA
GCCATCACCATCATCACCATTCTAGCGAGCAGAAACTCATCTCTGAAGAGGATCTCGGTGGTAGTGAACA
AAAGTTGATATCCGAGGAGGATTTGGGTGGGAGCGAGCAGAAACTTATCAGTGAAGAAGATTTGGGGGGC
TCCATGGATCCTGACGAGGCAAGGAAAGCCATAGCGAGGGTTAAAAGGGAAAGCAAACGAATAGTAGAAG
ACGCGGAAAGGCTTAGTCGAGAAGCAGCGGCGGCAAGTGAGAAATCCTCCCGAGAGGCGGAGAGGCTCTC
CCGGGAGGCCGCTGCTGCGTCCGAGAAAATTTCCCGGGAGGGAGGAACAGGGGGGTCAGGAGGGACTGGA
GGCTCAATGGTATCTAAAGGAGAAGAGCTGTTTACTGGGGTCGTGCCTATCCTGGTAGAGCTGGACGGTG
ACGTTAATGGACATAAGTTTAGCGTAAGTGGGGAAGGCGAAGGCGATGCTACTTACGGGAAGTTGACTTT
GAAATTTATCTGTACCACTGGAAAGCTGCCGGTACCCTGGCCTACGTTGGTTACCACGTTGACCTGGGGT
GTCCAATGCTTCTCAAGATACCCAGATCACATGAAGCAACACGACTTTTTCAAATCTGCGATGCCCGAAG
GATATGTTCAAGAGAGAACGATATTTTTTAAAGATGATGGTAACTATAAAACTAGAGCCGAGGTCAAGTT
CGAGGGGGACACTCTGGTTAACCGGATCGAACTTAAAGGCATTGACTTTAAGGAGGATGGGAACATCCTG
GGCCATAAATTGGAGTACAACTATATATCACATAACGTCTATATCACGGCGGACAAGCAAAAGAATGGGA
TAAAGGCTAACTTTAAAATACGGCATAACATTGAGGATGGAAGCGTGCAGCTTGCGGACCATTATCAACA
AAATACGCCTATAGGAGACGGACCCGTGCTGCTGCCTGATAATCACTATCTTTCCACTCAAAGTGCGCTC
TCTAAAGACCCGAATGAGAAACGAGACCATATGGTTCTGTTGGAGTTCGTAACGGCAGCGGCAACCAATT
TCAGTCTCCTGAAGCAGGCAGGTGATGTAGAAGAGAATCCCGGACCGGATTATAAAGACGATGATGACAA
GGGAGGTAGTGATTACAAGGATGATGACGATAAAGGAGGTTCCGATTACAAAGATGATGACGACAAGGGC
GGGTCTATGAAGGGCGAAGAACTTTTCACAGGCGTGGTGCCGATATTGGTGGAACTCGATGGAGACGTAA
ATGGGCATAAATTCTCAGTTTCCGGGGAAGGGGAAGGTGACGCCACTTATGGGAAGCTTACTCTCAAATT
GCTGTGCACTACGGGGAAGCTTCCAGTGCCTTGGCCTACACTTGTTACCACACTGGGGTACGGAGTGCAG
TGTTTCGCCCGCTACCCCGACCACATGAAACAGCATGATTTCTTTAAATCTGCGATGCCAGAAGGTTATG
TGCAAGAGAGAACTATTTTTTTCAAGGATGACGGCAATTACAAAACTAGGGCGGAGGTTAAGTTCGAGGG
TGACACACTCGTGAATAGGATTGAGTTGAAGGGCATAGACTTTAAAGAAGATGGGAATATCTTGGGTCAC
AAGCTTGAGTATAATTATAACTCCCATAATGTCTACATCACAGCAGATAAACAGAAAAATGGAATTAAAG
CAAACTTCAAGATACGACACAACATCGAGGACGGTGGAGTTCAGTTGGCGGACCACTACCAACAAAATAC
ACCTATCGGTGACGGGCCAGTCCTTCTGCCCGACAACCACTACCTCTCCTATCAAAGCGCGCTTTTCAAG
GACCCTAATGAGAAGAGAGACCATATGGTTCTTCTTGAATTTCTGACAGCAGCGGGAGGTACCGGCGGTT
CCGGGGGTACGGGAGGCAGTTCAAAGGAAGCAGCGAAGAAACTCCAGGACCTGAATATAGAGCTTGCGCG
GAAACTCCTCGAAGCGAGCACGAAGCTTCAAAGACTTAACATAAGGCTGGCAGAAGCTCTCTTGGAAGCC
ATCGCTAGATTGCAGGAGCTGAATCTGGAGCTCGTATACCTGGCTGTTGAGCTGACAGACCCTAAACGGA
TACGGGATGAGATCAAGGAAGTCAAAGATAAGAGCAAGGAAATTATTCGCCGCGCTGAAAAAGAAATAGA
TGATGCTGCCAAGGAGTCCAAAAAAATTCTTGAGGAAGCACGAAAAGCTATTCGAGACGCCGCCGAGGAG
AGTAGGAAAATTCTCGAGGAAGGTAGCGGGAGCGGGTCAGATGCCCTGGATGAGTTGCAAAAGTTGAATC
TTGAACTTGCGAAGCTTCTCCTTAAAGCAATTGCTGAAACTCAAGACTTGAATCTTAGAGCTGCAAAGGC
CTTTCTCGAAGCGGCCGCAAAATTGCAGGAACTTAATATTAGGGCTGTGGAACTTCTCGTAAAGCTCACC
GACCCGGCAACCATACGCCGGGCTCTGGAGCATGCTAAGAGACGGTCAAAGGAGATAATCGACGAAGCGG
AAAGGGCTATTCGGGCAGCTAAGCGCGAGAGCGAGCGAATTATTGAAGAAGCGCGGCGACTCATAGAGAA
GGCCAAGGAGGAGAGTGAAAGGATAATTCGAGAAGGTTCCGGCAGTGGTGATCCCGATATCAAAAAATTG
CAGGATCTCAACATTGAACTGGCAAGAGAGCTGCTCCGGGCTCATGCACAGCTTCAGCGACTTAATTTGG
AGTTGCTTCGCGAACTGCTTCGAGCTTTGGCTCAATTGCAAGAGCTTAACCTCGACCTCTTGAGGTTGGC
TTCCGAATTGACTGACCCAGACGAGGCGAGGAAAGCGATCGCCGTTACAGGCTACCGGCTCTTTGAAGAA
ATACTGGACAGTGAGCGATTGAGTCGGGAGGCCGCAGCAGCATCTGAAAAGAGCAGCCGGGAGGCTGAAC
GCCTTATACGAGAAGCTGCAGCGGCTTCTAGCAATACTATAAGGGTTTTTCTCCCCAACAAGCAACGCAC
CGTGGTCAACGTGAGGAACGGGATGTCACTGCACGATTGCCTGATGAAGGCGCTGAAGGTTCGAGGTTTG
CAACCCGAGTGTTGCGCGGTGTTCAGGCTTCTTCACGAGCATAAGGGGAAAAAAGCACGATTGGATTGGA
ACACTGATGCAGCCAGTCTCATCGGCGAGGAATTGCAGGTGGATTTTTTGTGAGAATTCTGCAGATATCC
ATCACAGAATTCTGCAGATATCCAGCACAGTGGCGGCCGCTCGAGTCTAGAGGGCCCGTTTAAACCCGCT
GATCAGCCTCGACTGTGCCTTCTAGTTGCCAGCCATCTGTTGTTTGCCCCTCCCCCGTGCCTTCCTTGAC
CCTGGAAGGTGCCACTCCCACTGTCCTTTCCTAATAAAATGAGGAAATTGCATCGCATTGTCTGAGTAGG
TGTCATTCTATTCTGGGGGGTGGGGTGGGGCAGGACAGCAAGGGGGAGGATTGGGAAGACAATAGCAGGC
ATGCTGGGGATGCGGTGGGCTCTATGGCTTCTGAGGCGGAAAGAACCAGCTGGGGCTCTAGGGGGTATCC
CC
[124 nt withheld, positions 4483-4606]
C
[91 nt withheld, positions 4608-4698]
A
[49 nt withheld, positions 4700-4748]
CCTTTGACGTTGGAGTCCACGTTCTTT
[37 nt withheld, positions 4776-4812]
ACCCTATCTCGGTCTATTCTTTTGATTTATAAGGGATTTTGCCGATTTCGGCCTATTGGTTAAAAAATGA
GCTGATTTAACAAAAATTTAACGCGAATTAATTCTGTGGAATGTGTGTCAGTTAGGGTGTGGAAAGTCCC
CAGGCTCCCCAGCAGGCAGAAGTATGCAAAGCATGCATCTCAATTAGTCAGCAACCAGGTGTGGAAAGTC
CCCAGGCTCCCCAGCAGGCAGAAGTATGCAAAGCATGCATCTCAATTAGTCAGCAACCATAGTCCCGCCC
CTAACTCCGCCCATCCCGCCCCTAACTCCGCCCAGTTCCGCCCATTCTCCGCCCCATGGCTGACTAATTT
TTTTTATTTATGCAGAGGCCGAGGCCGCCTCTGCCTCTGAGCTATTCCAGAAGTAGTGAGGAGGCTTTTT
TGGAGGCCTAGGCTTTTGCAAAAAGCTCCCGGGAGCTTGTATATCCATTTTCGGATCTGATCAAGAGACA
GGATGAGGATCGTTTCGCATGATTGAACAAGATGGATTGCACGCAGGTTCTCCGGCCGCTTGGGTGGAGA
GGCTATTCGGCTATGACTGGGCACAACAGACAATCGGCTGCTCTGATGCCGCCGTGTTCCGGCTGTCAGC
GCAGGGGCGCCCGGTTCTTTTTGTCAAGACCGACCTGTCCGGTGCCCTGAATGAACTGCAGGACGAGGCA
GCGCGGCTATCGTGGCTGGCCACGACGGGCGTTCCTTGCGCAGCTGTGCTCGACGTTGTCACTGAAGCGG
GAAGGGACTGGCTGCTATTGGGCGAAGTGCCGGGGCAGGATCTCCTGTCATCTCACCTTGCTCCTGCCGA
GAAAGTATCCATCATGGCTGATGCAATGCGGCGGCTGCATACGCTTGATCCGGCTACCTGCCCATTCGAC
CACCAAGCGAAACATCGCATCGAGCGAGCACGTACTCGGATGGAAGCCGGTCTTGTCGATCAGGATGATC
TGGACGAAGAGCATCAGGGGCTCGCGCCAGCCGAACTGTTCGCCAGGCTCAAGGCGCGCATGCCCGACGG
CGAGGATCTCGTCGTGACCCATGGCGATGCCTGCTTGCCGAATATCATGGTGGAAAATGGCCGCTTTTCT
GGATTCATCGACTGTGGCCGGCTGGGTGTGGCGGACCGCTATCAGGACATAGCGTTGGCTACCCGTGATA
TTGCTGAAGAGCTTGGCGGCGAATGGGCTGACCGCTTCCTCGTGCTTTACGGTATCGCCGCTCCCGATTC
GCAGCGCATCGCCTTCTATCGCCTTCTTGACGAGTTCTTCTGAGCGGGACTCTGGGGTTCGAAATGACCG
ACCAAGCGACGCCCAACCTGCCATCACGAGATTTCGATTCCACCGCCGCCTTCTATGAAAGGTTGGGCTT
CGGAATCGTTTTCCGGGACGCCGGCTGGATGATCCTCCAGCGCGGGGATCTCATGCTGGAGTTCTTCGCC
CACCCCAACTTGTTTATTGCAGCTTATAATGGTTACAAATAAAGCAATAGCATCACAAATTTCACAAATA
AAGCATTTTTTTCACTGCATTCTAGTTGTGGTTTGTCCAAACTCATCAATGTATCTTATCATGTCTGTAT
ACCGTCGACCTCTAGCTAGAGCTTGGCGTAATCATGGTCATAGCTGTTTCCTGTGTGAAATTGTTATCCG
CTCACAATTCCACACAACATACGAGCCGGAAGCATAAAGTGTAAAGCCTGGGGTGCCTAATGAGTGAGCT
AACTCACATTAATTGCGTTGCGCTCACTGCCCGCTTTCCAGTCGGGAAACCTGTCGTGCCAGCTGCATTA
ATGAATCGGCCAACGCGCGGGGAGAGGCGGTTTGCGTATTGGGCGCTCTTCCGCTTCCTCGCTCACTGAC
TCGCTGCGCTCGGTCGTTCGGCTGCGGCGAGCGGTATCAGCTCACTCAAAGGCGGTAATACGGTTATCCA
CAGAATCAGGGGATAACGCAGGAAAGAACATGTGAGCAAAAGGCCAGCAAAAGGCCAGGAACCGTAAAAA
GGCCGCGTTGCTGGCGTTTTTCCATAGGCTCCGCCCCCCTGACGAGCATCACAAAAATCGACGCTCAAGT
CAGAGGTGGCGAAACCCGACAGGACTATAAAGATACCAGGCGTTTCCCCCTGGAAGCTCCCTCGTGCGCT
CTCCTGTTCCGACCCTGCCGCTTACCGGATACCTGTCCGCCTTTCTCCCTTCGGGAAGCGTGGCGCTTTC
TCATAGCTCACGCTGTAGGTATCTCAGTTCGGTGTAGGTCGTTCGCTCCAAGCTGGGCTGTGTGCACGAA
CCCCCCGTTCAGCCCGACCGCTGCGCCTTATCCGGTAACTATCGTCTTGAGTCCAACCCGGTAAGACACG
ACTTATCGCCACTGGCAGCAGCCACTGGTAACAGGATTAGCAGAGCGAGGTATGTAGGCGGTGCTACAGA
GTTCTTGAAGTGGTGGCCTAACTACGGCTACACTAGAAGAACAGTATTTGGTATCTGCGCTCTGCTGAAG
CCAGTTACCTTCGGAAAAAGAGTTGGTAGCTCTTGATCCGGCAAACAAACCACCGCTGGTAGCGGTGGTT
TTTTTGTTTGCAAGCAGCAGATTACGCGCAGAAAAAAAGGATCTCAAGAAGATCCTTTGATCTTTTCTAC
GGGGTCTGACGCTCAGTGGAACGAAAACTCACGTTAAGGGATTTTGGTCATGAGATTATCAAAAAGGATC
TTCACCTAGATCCTTTTAAATTAAAAATGAAGTTTTAAATCAATCTAAAGTATATATGAGTAAACTTGGT
CTGACAGTTACCAATGCTTAATCAGTGAGGCACCTATCTCAGCGATCTGTCTATTTCGTTCATCCATAGT
TGCCTGACTCCCCGTCGTGTAGATAACTACGATACGGGAGGGCTTACCATCTGGCCCCAGTGCTGCAATG
ATACCGCGAGACCCACGCTCACCGGCTCCAGATTTATCAGCAATAAACCAGCCAGCCGGAAGGGCCGAGC
GCAGAAGTGGTCCTGCAACTTTATCCGCCTCCATCCAGTCTATTAATTGTTGCCGGGAAGCTAGAGTAAG
TAGTTCGCCAGTTAATAGTTTGCGCAACGTTGTTGCCATTGCTACAGGCATCGTGGTGTCACGCTCGTCG
TTTGGTATGGCTTCATTCAGCTCCGGTTCCCAACGATCAAGGCGAGTTACATGATCCCCCATGTTGTGCA
AAAAAGCGGTTAGCTCCTTCGGTCCTCCGATCGTTGTCAGAAGTAAGTTGGCCGCAGTGTTATCACTCAT
GGTTATGGCAGCACTGCATAATTCTCTTACTGTCATGCCATCCGTAAGATGCTTTTCTGTGACTGGTGAG
TACTCAACCAAGTCATTCTGAGAATAGTGTATGCGGCGACCGAGTTGCTCTTGCCCGGCGTCAATACGGG
ATAATACCGCGCCACATAGCAGAACTTTAAAAGTGCTCATCATTGGAAAACGTTCTTCGGGGCGAAAACT
CTCAAGGATCTTACCGCTGTTGAGATCCAGTTCGATGTAACCCACTCGTGCACCCAACTGATCTTCAGCA
TCTTTTACTTTCACCAGCGTTTCTGGGTGAGCAAAAACAGGAAGGCAAAATGCCGCAAAAAAGGGAATAA
GGGCGACACGGAAATGTTGAATACTCATACTCTTCCTTTTTCAATATTATTGAAGCATTTATCAGGGTTA
TTGTCTCATGAGCGGATACATATTTGAATGTATTTAGAAAAATAAACAAATAGGGGTTCCGCGCACATTT
CCCCGAAAAGTGCCACCTGACGTC
Features (pLannotate 1.2.2; 26 found; start..end, strand, type, name):
     28..80      -  misc_feature   bom (fragment): basis of mobility region from pBR322
    235..614     +  enhancer       CMV enhancer: human cytomegalovirus immediate early enhancer
    615..818     +  promoter       CMV promoter: human cytomegalovirus (CMV) immediate early promoter
    814..847     +  LTR            5' LTR (truncated) (fragment): truncated 5' long terminal repeat (LTR) from HIV-1
    863..881     +  promoter       T7 promoter: promoter for bacteriophage T7 RNA polymerase
    937..965     +  CDS            3xMyc (fragment): 3 tandem Myc epitope tags
   1273..1950    +  CDS            Enhanced Cyan-Emitting GFP: Enhanced Cyan-Emitting GFP is a basic (constitutively fluorescent) cyan fluorescent protein published in 2002, derived from Aequorea victoria.
   2011..2032    +  CDS            3xFLAG (fragment): three tandem FLAG® epitope tags
   2041..2063    +  CDS            2xFLAG (fragment): two tandem FLAG® epitope tags
   2077..2093    +  CDS            3xFLAG (fragment): three tandem FLAG® epitope tags
   2110..2793    +  CDS            YPet: YPet is a basic (constitutively fluorescent) yellow fluorescent protein published in 2005, derived from Aequorea victoria. It has moderate acid sensitivity.
   3880..4110    +  CDS            RAF1 (fragment): RAF1_HUMAN - Also known as RAF. Experimental evidence at protein level: Swiss-Prot protein existence level 1. Serine/threonine-protein kinase that acts as a regulatory link between the membrane-associated Ras GTPases and the MAPK/ERK cascade, and this critical regulatory link functions as a switch determining cell fate decisions including proliferation, differentiation, apoptosis, survival and oncogenic transformation. RAF1 activation initiates a mitogen-activated protein kinase (MAPK) cascade that comprises a sequential phosphorylation of the dual-specific MAPK kinases (MAP2K1/MEK1 and MAP2K2
   4213..4437    +  polyA_signal   bGH poly(A) signal: bovine growth hormone polyadenylation signal
   4441..4462    +  promoter       SV40 promoter (fragment): SV40 enhancer and early promoter
   4483..4911    +  rep_origin     f1 ori (sequence partly withheld): f1 bacteriophage origin of replication; arrow indicates direction of (+) strand synthesis
   4925..5254    +  promoter       SV40 promoter: SV40 enhancer and early promoter
   5321..6112    +  CDS            neo: KKA2_KLEPN - Also known as kan, nptII. Experimental evidence at protein level: Swiss-Prot protein existence level 1. Resistance to kanamycin, neomycin, paromomycin, ribostamycin, butirosin and gentamicin B. From Klebsiella pneumoniae.
   6136..6294    +  CDS            ble (fragment): BLE_KLEPN - Experimental evidence at protein level: Swiss-Prot protein existence level 1. Binding protein with a strong affinity to the bleomycin family of antibiotics. Binds to CL990; an antimitotic-antibiotic compound. From Klebsiella pneumoniae.
   6289..6410    +  polyA_signal   SV40 poly(A) signal: SV40 polyadenylation signal
   6483..6499    -  protein_bind   lac operator: The lac repressor binds to the lac operator to inhibit transcription in E. coli. This inhibition can be relieved by adding lactose or isopropyl-β-D-thiogalactopyranoside (IPTG). lac repressor encoded by lacI
   6507..6537    -  promoter       lac promoter: promoter for the E. coli lac operon
   6552..6573    -  protein_bind   CAP binding site: CAP binding activates transcription in the presence of cAMP. E. coli catabolite activator protein
   6586..6678    -  CDS            lacI (fragment): lac repressor; lacI; The lac repressor binds to the lac operator to inhibit transcription in E. coli. This inhibition can be relieved by adding lactose or isopropyl-β-D-thiogalactopyranoside (IPTG).
   6861..7449    -  rep_origin     ori: high-copy-number ColE1/pMB1/pBR322/pUC origin of replication
   7620..8480    -  CDS            AmpR: β-lactamase; bla; confers resistance to ampicillin, carbenicillin, and related antibiotics
   8481..8585    -  promoter       AmpR promoter: bla
