[The description below was written by a language model from this plasmid's Addgene catalogue record and pLannotate feature annotations shown in this document.]
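Description:
pcDNA3 Ras-LOCKR-S is a mammalian expression plasmid built on the pcDNA3 backbone that encodes an untargeted, FRET-based reporter of Ras activity. It is propagated in E. coli through a high-copy ColE1/pUC-type origin with ampicillin selection (AmpR under its own bla promoter), and also carries an f1 origin. For mammalian cells, an SV40 early promoter drives a neomycin phosphotransferase (neo) cassette terminated by an SV40 poly(A) signal, which would permit G418 selection of stable lines. Small lac-region remnants and a bom fragment are backbone leftovers with no evident role in the design.

The roughly 3.2 kb insert sits downstream of the CMV immediate-early enhancer and promoter and is terminated by the bGH polyadenylation signal; a T7 promoter lies upstream of the insert, and the depositor sequence also shows an SP6 promoter on the far side. Within the insert, the annotation identifies a short Myc-tag-like match, a cyan fluorescent protein (an ECFP-type donor), short FLAG-like matches, the yellow acceptor YPet, and near the 3' end a fragment of human RAF1, presumably contributing the Ras-binding function, since RAF1 links active Ras to the MAPK cascade. Sizeable stretches before the cyan protein and between YPet and the RAF1 fragment are unannotated. They likely encode the computationally designed LOCKR switch components implied by the name, but the record does not describe them or state how the parts are organised into polypeptides. The intended use is live-cell imaging of endogenous Ras activity through changes in cyan-to-yellow FRET. The depositor and sequencing-derived records differ by only a few bases in length and agree in layout.
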