Addgene plasmid #216496: pcDNA3 Ras-LOCKR-S
Purpose: FRET-based reporter for Ras activity, untargeted
Depositing lab: David Baker. Depositing organization: University of Washington. Publication: Computationally designed sensors detect endogenous Ras activity and signaling effectors at subcellular resolution. Zhang JZ, Nguyen WH, Greenwood N, Rose JC, Ong SE, Maly DJ, Baker D. Nat Biotechnol. 2024 Jan 25. doi: 10.1038/s41587-023-02107-w. PubMed 38273065.
Backbone
  Vector backbone: pcDNA3
  Backbone manufacturer: Genscript
  Vector type: Mammalian Expression
Growth in bacteria
  Bacterial resistance: Ampicillin, 100 μg/mL
  Growth temperature: 37°C
  Growth strain: DH5alpha
  Copy number: Unknown
Gene/Insert
  Gene/Insert name: Ras-LOCKR-S
  Species: H. sapiens (human)
  Insert size (bp): 3213
Resource information
  A portion of this plasmid was derived from a plasmid made by: Genscript
Terms and licenses: Academic/Nonprofit Terms; Industry Terms: Not Available to Industry
How to cite: pcDNA3 Ras-LOCKR-S was a gift from David Baker (Addgene plasmid # 216496 ; http://n2t.net/addgene:216496 ; RRID:Addgene_216496)
